>Addgene plasmid #40314 | ElectricPk | depositor full sequence | sequence record 51938 | ElectricPk (full plasmid sequence)
TTATCGAAATTAATACGACTCACTATAGGGAGACCCAAGCTGGCTAGCGTTTCCATGGAGGGATTCGACG
GTTCAGATTTTAGTCCTCCAGCTGATTTAGTTGGCGTTGACGGTGCAGTCATGCGGAACGTCGTTGACGT
CACGATAAATGGTGACGTCACTGCTCCGCCGAAAGCTGCGCCAAGAAAAAGTGAATCGGTAAAGAAAGTT
CATTGGAATGATGTAGACCAAGGACCGAGTGAAAAACCAGAGACAAGACAGGAGGAACGAATAGATATAC
CCGAGATTTCAGGTCTATGGTGGGGCGAGAATGAACATGGAGTGGACGATGGGAGAATGGAGATACCTAC
TACTGGTGTAGGTCGCGTCCAGTTTCGTGTCCGAGCAGTGATTGATCATCTAGGGATGCGAGTCTTTGGA
GTCTTCCTAATTTTCTTGGACATCATCCTCATGATCATTGATCTCAGTCTTCCAGGAAAAAGTGAATCTT
CACAATCCTTTTATGACGGGATGGCTTTGGCTCTTTCTTGTTATTTCATGCTGGATTTAGGATTAAGGAT
ATTTGCCTACGGGCCCAAGAATTTCTTCACCAACCCCTGGGAGGTTGCTGATGGTTTGATTATCGTTGTC
ACATTCGTCGTCACGATATTTTACACTGTGTTAGATGAATACGTGCAAGAAACAGGAGCCGATTGTTTGG
GGCAGTTGGTTGTGTTGGCCCGTTTGCTGCGTGTGGTTCGATTAGCAAGAATATTTTATTCCCACCAACA
AATGAAGGCTTCAATGAGTGTGATTAAAAGTCATAACGTCTATATCAAGGCCGACAAGCAGAAGAACGGC
ATCAAGGCGAACTTCAAGATCCGCCACAACATCGAGGACGGCGGCGTGCAGCTCGCCTACCACTACCAGC
AGAACACCCCCATCGGCGACGGCCCCGTGCTGCTGCCCGACAACCACTACCTGAGCGTGCAGTCCAAACT
TTCGAAAGACCCCAACGAGAAGCGCGATCACATGGTCCTGCTGGAGTTCGTGACCGCCGCCGGGATCACT
CTCGGCATGGACGAGCTGTACAAGGGCGGTACCGGAGGGAGCATGGTGAGCAAGGGCGAGGAGCTGTTCA
CCGGGGTGGTGCCCATCCTGGTCGAGCTGGACGGCGACGTAAACGGCCACAAGTTCAGCGTGTCCGGCGA
GGGTGAGGGCGATGCCACCTACGGCAAGCTGACCCTGAAGTTCATCTGCACCACCGGCAAGCTGCCCGTG
CCCTGGCCCACCCTCGTGACCACCCTGACCTACGGCGTGCAGTGCTTCAGCCGCTACCCCGACCACATGA
AGCAGCACGACTTCTTCAAGTCCGCCATGCCCGAAGGCTACATCCAGGAGCGCACCATCTTCTTCAAGGA
CGACGGCAACTACAAGACCCGCGCCGAGGTGAAGTTCGAGGGCGACACCCTGGTGAACCGCATCGAGCTG
AAGGGCATCGACTTCAAGGAGGACGGCAACATCCTGGGGCACAAGCTGGAGTACAACTAGCGCGCCCTCG
ACTGTGCCTTCTAGTTGCCAGCCATCTGTTGTTTGCCCCTCCCCCGTGCCTTCCTTGACCCTGGAAGGTG
CCACTCCCACTGTCCTTTCCTAATAAAATGAGGAAATTGCATCGCATTGTCTGAGTAGGTGTCATTCTAT
TCTGGGGGGTGGGGTGGGGCAGGACAGCAAGGGGGAGGATTGGGAAGACAATAGCAGGCATGCTGGGGAT
GCGGTGGGCTCTATGGCTTCTGAGGCGGAAAGAACCAGCTGGGGCTCTAGGGGGTATCCCC
[124 nt withheld, positions 1812-1935]
C
[91 nt withheld, positions 1937-2027]
A
[49 nt withheld, positions 2029-2077]
CCTTTGACGTTGGAGTCCACGTTCTTT
[37 nt withheld, positions 2105-2141]
ACCCTATCTCGGTCTATTCTTTTGATTTATAAGGGATTTTGCCGATTTCGGCCTATTGGTTAAAAAATGA
GCTGATTTAACAAAAATTTAACGCGAATTAATTCTGTGGAATGTGTGTCAGTTAGGGTGTGGAAAGTCCC
CAGGCTCCCCAGCAGGCAGAAGTATGCAAAGCATGCATCTCAATTAGTCAGCAACCAGGTGTGGAAAGTC
CCCAGGCTCCCCAGCAGGCAGAAGTATGCAAAGCATGCATCTCAATTAGTCAGCAACCATAGTCCCGCCC
CTAACTCCGCCCATCCCGCCCCTAACTCCGCCCAGTTCCGCCCATTCTCCGCCCCATGGCTGACTAATTT
TTTTTATTTATGCAGAGGCCGAGGCCGCCTCTGCCTCTGAGCTATTCCAGAAGTAGTGAGGAGGCTTTTT
TGGAGGCCTAGGCTTTTGCAAAAAGCTCCCGGGAGCTTGTATATCCATTTTCGGATCTGATCAGCACGTG
ATGAAAAAGCCTGAACTCACCGCGACGTCTGTCGAGAAGTTTCTGATCGAAAAGTTCGACAGCGTCTCCG
ACCTGATGCAGCTCTCGGAGGGCGAAGAATCTCGTGCTTTCAGCTTCGATGTAGGAGGGCGTGGATATGT
CCTGCGGGTAAATAGCTGCGCCGATGGTTTCTACAAAGATCGTTATGTTTATCGGCACTTTGCATCGGCC
GCGCTCCCGATTCCGGAAGTGCTTGACATTGGGGAATTCAGCGAGAGCCTGACCTATTGCATCTCCCGCC
GTGCACAGGGTGTCACGTTGCAAGACCTGCCTGAAACCGAACTGCCCGCTGTTCTGCAGCCGGTCGCGGA
GGCCATGGATGCGATCGCTGCGGCCGATCTTAGCCAGACGAGCGGGTTCGGCCCATTCGGACCGCAAGGA
ATCGGTCAATACACTACATGGCGTGATTTCATATGCGCGATTGCTGATCCCCATGTGTATCACTGGCAAA
CTGTGATGGACGACACCGTCAGTGCGTCCGTCGCGCAGGCTCTCGATGAGCTGATGCTTTGGGCCGAGGA
CTGCCCCGAAGTCCGGCACCTCGTGCACGCGGATTTCGGCTCCAACAATGTCCTGACGGACAATGGCCGC
ATAACAGCGGTCATTGACTGGAGCGAGGCGATGTTCGGGGATTCCCAATACGAGGTCGCCAACATCTTCT
TCTGGAGGCCGTGGTTGGCTTGTATGGAGCAGCAGACGCGCTACTTCGAGCGGAGGCATCCGGAGCTTGC
AGGATCGCCGCGGCTCCGGGCGTATATGCTCCGCATTGGTCTTGACCAACTCTATCAGAGCTTGGTTGAC
GGCAATTTCGATGATGCAGCTTGGGCGCAGGGTCGATGCGACGCAATCGTCCGATCCGGAGCCGGGACTG
TCGGGCGTACACAAATCGCCCGCAGAAGCGCGGCCGTCTGGACCGATGGCTGTGTAGAAGTACTCGCCGA
TAGTGGAAACCGACGCCCCAGCACTCGTCCGAGGGCAAAGGAATAGCACGTGCTACGAGATTTCGATTCC
ACCGCCGCCTTCTATGAAAGGTTGGGCTTCGGAATCGTTTTCCGGGACGCCGGCTGGATGATCCTCCAGC
GCGGGGATCTCATGCTGGAGTTCTTCGCCCACCCCAACTTGTTTATTGCAGCTTATAATGGTTACAAATA
AAGCAATAGCATCACAAATTTCACAAATAAAGCATTTTTTTCACTGCATTCTAGTTGTGGTTTGTCCAAA
CTCATCAATGTATCTTATCATGTCTGTATACCGTCGACCTCTAGCTAGAGCTTGGCGTAATCATGGTCAT
AGCTGTTTCCTGTGTGAAATTGTTATCCGCTCACAATTCCACACAACATACGAGCCGGAAGCATAAAGTG
TAAAGCCTGGGGTGCCTAATGAGTGAGCTAACTCACATTAATTGCGTTGCGCTCACTGCCCGCTTTCCAG
TCGGGAAACCTGTCGTGCCAGCTGCATTAATGAATCGGCCAACGCGCGGGGAGAGGCGGTTTGCGTATTG
GGCGCTCTTCCGCTTCCTCGCTCACTGACTCGCTGCGCTCGGTCGTTCGGCTGCGGCGAGCGGTATCAGC
TCACTCAAAGGCGGTAATACGGTTATCCACAGAATCAGGGGATAACGCAGGAAAGAACATGTGAGCAAAA
GGCCAGCAAAAGGCCAGGAACCGTAAAAAGGCCGCGTTGCTGGCGTTTTTCCATAGGCTCCGCCCCCCTG
ACGAGCATCACAAAAATCGACGCTCAAGTCAGAGGTGGCGAAACCCGACAGGACTATAAAGATACCAGGC
GTTTCCCCCTGGAAGCTCCCTCGTGCGCTCTCCTGTTCCGACCCTGCCGCTTACCGGATACCTGTCCGCC
TTTCTCCCTTCGGGAAGCGTGGCGCTTTCTCATAGCTCACGCTGTAGGTATCTCAGTTCGGTGTAGGTCG
TTCGCTCCAAGCTGGGCTGTGTGCACGAACCCCCCGTTCAGCCCGACCGCTGCGCCTTATCCGGTAACTA
TCGTCTTGAGTCCAACCCGGTAAGACACGACTTATCGCCACTGGCAGCAGCCACTGGTAACAGGATTAGC
AGAGCGAGGTATGTAGGCGGTGCTACAGAGTTCTTGAAGTGGTGGCCTAACTACGGCTACACTAGAAGAA
CAGTATTTGGTATCTGCGCTCTGCTGAAGCCAGTTACCTTCGGAAAAAGAGTTGGTAGCTCTTGATCCGG
CAAACAAACCACCGCTGGTAGCGGTTTTTTTGTTTGCAAGCAGCAGATTACGCGCAGAAAAAAAGGATCT
CAAGAAGATCCTTTGATCTTTTCTACGGGGTCTGACGCTCAGTGGAACGAAAACTCACGTTAAGGGATTT
TGGTCATGAGATTATCAAAAAGGATCTTCACCTAGATCCTTTTAAATTAAAAATGAAGTTTTAAATCAAT
CTAAAGTATATATGAGTAAACTTGGTCTGACAGTTACCAATGCTTAATCAGTGAGGCACCTATCTCAGCG
ATCTGTCTATTTCGTTCATCCATAGTTGCCTGACTCCCCGTCGTGTAGATAACTACGATACGGGAGGGCT
TACCATCTGGCCCCAGTGCTGCAATGATACCGCGAGACCCACGCTCACCGGCTCCAGATTTATCAGCAAT
AAACCAGCCAGCCGGAAGGGCCGAGCGCAGAAGTGGTCCTGCAACTTTATCCGCCTCCATCCAGTCTATT
AATTGTTGCCGGGAAGCTAGAGTAAGTAGTTCGCCAGTTAATAGTTTGCGCAACGTTGTTGCCATTGCTA
CAGGCATCGTGGTGTCACGCTCGTCGTTTGGTATGGCTTCATTCAGCTCCGGTTCCCAACGATCAAGGCG
AGTTACATGATCCCCCATGTTGTGCAAAAAAGCGGTTAGCTCCTTCGGTCCTCCGATCGTTGTCAGAAGT
AAGTTGGCCGCAGTGTTATCACTCATGGTTATGGCAGCACTGCATAATTCTCTTACTGTCATGCCATCCG
TAAGATGCTTTTCTGTGACTGGTGAGTACTCAACCAAGTCATTCTGAGAATAGTGTATGCGGCGACCGAG
TTGCTCTTGCCCGGCGTCAATACGGGATAATACCGCGCCACATAGCAGAACTTTAAAAGTGCTCATCATT
GGAAAACGTTCTTCGGGGCGAAAACTCTCAAGGATCTTACCGCTGTTGAGATCCAGTTCGATGTAACCCA
CTCGTGCACCCAACTGATCTTCAGCATCTTTTACTTTCACCAGCGTTTCTGGGTGAGCAAAAACAGGAAG
GCAAAATGCCGCAAAAAAGGGAATAAGGGCGACACGGAAATGTTGAATACTCATACTCTTCCTTTTTCAA
TATTATTGAAGCATTTATCAGGGTTATTGTCTCATGAGCGGATACATATTTGAATGTATTTAGAAAAATA
AACAAATAGGGGTTCCGCGCACATTTCCCCGAAAAGTGCCACCTGACGTCGACGGATCGGGAGATCTCCC
GATCCCCTATGGTGCACTCTCAGTACAATCTGCTCTGATGCCGCATAGTTAAGCCAGTATCTGCTCCCTG
CTTGTGTGTTGGAGGTCGCTGAGTAGTGCGCGAGCAAAATTTAAGCTACAACAAGGCAAGGCTTGACCGA
CAATTGCATGAAGAATCTGCTTAGGGTTAGGCGTTTTGCGCTGCTTCGCGATGTACGGGCCAGATATACG
CGTTGACATTGATTATTGACTAGTTATTAATAGTAATCAATTACGGGGTCATTAGTTCATAGCCCATATA
TGGAGTTCCGCGTTACATAACTTACGGTAAATGGCCCGCCTGGCTGACCGCCCAACGACCCCCGCCCATT
GACGTCAATAATGACGTATGTTCCCATAGTAACGCCAATAGGGACTTTCCATTGACGTCAATGGGTGGAG
TATTTACGGTAAACTGCCCACTTGGCAGTACATCAAGTGTATCATATGCCAAGTACGCCCCCTATTGACG
TCAATGACGGTAAATGGCCCGCCTGGCATTATGCCCAGTACATGACCTTATGGGACTTTCCTACTTGGCA
GTACATCTACGTATTAGTCATCGCTATTACCATGGTGATGCGGTTTTGGCAGTACATCAATGGGCGTGGA
TAGCGGTTTGACTCACGGGGATTTCCAAGTCTCCACCCCATTGACGTCAATGGGAGTTTGTTTTGGCACC
AAAATCAACGGGACTTTCCAAAATGTCGTAACAACTCCGCCCCATTGACGCAAATGGGCGGTAGGCGTGT
ACGGTGGGAGGTCTATATAAGCAGAGCTCTCTGGCTAACTAGAGAACCCACTGCTTACTGGC
Features (pLannotate 1.2.2; 20 found; start..end, strand, type, name):
     11..29      +  promoter       T7 promoter: promoter for bacteriophage T7 RNA polymerase
    805..1527    +  CDS            cEGFP: cEGFP is a basic (constitutively fluorescent) green fluorescent protein published in 2008, derived from Aequorea victoria.
   1542..1766    +  polyA_signal   bGH poly(A) signal: bovine growth hormone polyadenylation signal
   1770..1791    +  promoter       SV40 promoter (fragment): SV40 enhancer and early promoter
   1812..2240    +  rep_origin     f1 ori (sequence partly withheld): f1 bacteriophage origin of replication; arrow indicates direction of (+) strand synthesis
   2254..2583    +  promoter       SV40 promoter: SV40 enhancer and early promoter
   2632..3657    +  CDS            HygR: aminoglycoside phosphotransferase from E. coli; aph(4)-Ia; confers resistance to hygromycin
   3667..3792    +  CDS            ble (fragment): BLE_KLEPN - Experimental evidence at protein level: Swiss-Prot protein existence level 1. Binding protein with a strong affinity to the bleomycin family of antibiotics. Binds to CL990; an antimitotic-antibiotic compound. From Klebsiella pneumoniae.
   3787..3908    +  polyA_signal   SV40 poly(A) signal: SV40 polyadenylation signal
   3981..3997    -  protein_bind   lac operator: The lac repressor binds to the lac operator to inhibit transcription in E. coli. This inhibition can be relieved by adding lactose or isopropyl-β-D-thiogalactopyranoside (IPTG). lac repressor encoded by lacI
   4005..4035    -  promoter       lac promoter: promoter for the E. coli lac operon
   4050..4071    -  protein_bind   CAP binding site: CAP binding activates transcription in the presence of cAMP. E. coli catabolite activator protein
   4084..4176    -  CDS            lacI (fragment): lac repressor; lacI; The lac repressor binds to the lac operator to inhibit transcription in E. coli. This inhibition can be relieved by adding lactose or isopropyl-β-D-thiogalactopyranoside (IPTG).
   4359..4944    -  rep_origin     ori: high-copy-number ColE1/pMB1/pBR322/pUC origin of replication
   5115..5975    -  CDS            AmpR: β-lactamase; bla; confers resistance to ampicillin, carbenicillin, and related antibiotics
   5976..6080    -  promoter       AmpR promoter: bla
   6139..6191    -  misc_feature   bom (fragment): basis of mobility region from pBR322
   6346..6725    +  enhancer       CMV enhancer: human cytomegalovirus immediate early enhancer
   6726..6929    +  promoter       CMV promoter: human cytomegalovirus (CMV) immediate early promoter
   6925..6958    +  LTR            5' LTR (truncated) (fragment): truncated 5' long terminal repeat (LTR) from HIV-1
