[The description below was written by a language model from this plasmid's Addgene catalogue record and pLannotate feature annotations shown in this document.]
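Description:
ElectricPk is a mammalian expression plasmid built on the pUB2.1 backbone (about 7 kb in total) that encodes a genetically encoded fluorescent voltage probe, described in its associated publication as capable of resolving action potentials. The roughly 1.5 kb insert is driven by the human cytomegalovirus immediate-early enhancer and promoter and terminated by a bovine growth hormone polyadenylation signal. A T7 promoter lies just upstream of the coding region, where it serves as a sequencing primer site and could support in vitro transcription. The catalogue lists a circularly permuted EGFP fused to the C terminus of the insert, and the feature table correspondingly annotates an EGFP-derived coding sequence occupying the 3′ half of the open reading frame. The N-terminal portion upstream of this, presumably the voltage-responsive part of the sensor, is not annotated, and the record does not state its identity or species of origin.

In bacteria the plasmid replicates from a high-copy ColE1/pUC-type origin and is selected with ampicillin through the β-lactamase gene. An f1 origin is also present and allows production of single-stranded DNA. For mammalian cells, a separate cassette places a hygromycin resistance gene under the SV40 enhancer/early promoter with an SV40 polyadenylation signal, which would permit selection of stable transfectants. Several small annotated fragments (ble, lacI, lac promoter/operator, bom, and a short HIV-1 LTR match next to the CMV promoter) appear to be backbone remnants rather than functional elements. The construct is intended for expression in mammalian cells to report membrane potential changes optically through changes in fluorescence.
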