Addgene plasmid #40314: ElectricPk
Depositing lab: Thomas Hughes. Depositing organization: Montana State University. Publication: A fluorescent, genetically-encoded voltage probe capable of resolving action potentials. Barnett L, Platisa J, Popovic M, Pieribone VA, Hughes T. PLoS One. 2012;7(9):e43454. Epub 2012 Sep 6. 10.1371/journal.pone.0043454 PubMed 22970127.
Backbone
  Vector backbone: pUB2.1
  Backbone size w/o insert (bp): 5492
  Total vector size (bp): 6964
  Vector type: Mammalian Expression
Growth in bacteria
  Bacterial resistance: Ampicillin, 100 μg/mL
  Growth temperature: 37°C
  Growth strain: DH5alpha
  Copy number: Unknown
Gene/Insert
  Gene/Insert name: ElectricPk
  Insert size (bp): 1472
  Promoter: CMV
  Tag / fusion protein: cpEGFP (C terminal on insert)
  Cloning method: Ligation Independent Cloning
  Sequencing primers: 5′ T7; 3′ bGH Poly A
Terms and licenses: Academic/Nonprofit Terms; Industry Terms: Not Available to Industry
Depositor comments: Please see the associated publication for more information: Barnett L, Platisa J, Popovic M, Pieribone VA, Hughes T (2012) A Fluorescent, Genetically-Encoded Voltage Probe Capable of Resolving Action Potentials. PLoS ONE 7(9): e43454. http://www.plosone.org/article/info%3Adoi%2F10.1371%2Fjournal.pone.0043454
How to cite: ElectricPk was a gift from Thomas Hughes (Addgene plasmid # 40314 ; http://n2t.net/addgene:40314 ; RRID:Addgene_40314)
