>Addgene plasmid #40314 | ElectricPk | depositor partial sequence | sequence record 51939 | ORF for ElectricPk
ATGGAGGGATTCGACGGTTCAGATTTTAGTCCTCCAGCTGATTTAGTTGGCGTTGACGGTGCAGTCATGC
GGAACGTCGTTGACGTCACGATAAATGGTGACGTCACTGCTCCGCCGAAAGCTGCGCCAAGAAAAAGTGA
ATCGGTAAAGAAAGTTCATTGGAATGATGTAGACCAAGGACCGAGTGAAAAACCAGAGACAAGACAGGAG
GAACGAATAGATATACCCGAGATTTCAGGTCTATGGTGGGGCGAGAATGAACATGGAGTGGACGATGGGA
GAATGGAGATACCTACTACTGGTGTAGGTCGCGTCCAGTTTCGTGTCCGAGCAGTGATTGATCATCTAGG
GATGCGAGTCTTTGGAGTCTTCCTAATTTTCTTGGACATCATCCTCATGATCATTGATCTCAGTCTTCCA
GGAAAAAGTGAATCTTCACAATCCTTTTATGACGGGATGGCTTTGGCTCTTTCTTGTTATTTCATGCTGG
ATTTAGGATTAAGGATATTTGCCTACGGGCCCAAGAATTTCTTCACCAACCCCTGGGAGGTTGCTGATGG
TTTGATTATCGTTGTCACATTCGTCGTCACGATATTTTACACTGTGTTAGATGAATACGTGCAAGAAACA
GGAGCCGATTGTTTGGGGCAGTTGGTTGTGTTGGCCCGTTTGCTGCGTGTGGTTCGATTAGCAAGAATAT
TTTATTCCCACCAACAAATGAAGGCTTCAATGAGTGTGATTAAAAGTCATAACGTCTATATCAAGGCCGA
CAAGCAGAAGAACGGCATCAAGGCGAACTTCAAGATCCGCCACAACATCGAGGACGGCGGCGTGCAGCTC
GCCTACCACTACCAGCAGAACACCCCCATCGGCGACGGCCCCGTGCTGCTGCCCGACAACCACTACCTGA
GCGTGCAGTCCAAACTTTCGAAAGACCCCAACGAGAAGCGCGATCACATGGTCCTGCTGGAGTTCGTGAC
CGCCGCCGGGATCACTCTCGGCATGGACGAGCTGTACAAGGGCGGTACCGGAGGGAGCATGGTGAGCAAG
GGCGAGGAGCTGTTCACCGGGGTGGTGCCCATCCTGGTCGAGCTGGACGGCGACGTAAACGGCCACAAGT
TCAGCGTGTCCGGCGAGGGTGAGGGCGATGCCACCTACGGCAAGCTGACCCTGAAGTTCATCTGCACCAC
CGGCAAGCTGCCCGTGCCCTGGCCCACCCTCGTGACCACCCTGACCTACGGCGTGCAGTGCTTCAGCCGC
TACCCCGACCACATGAAGCAGCACGACTTCTTCAAGTCCGCCATGCCCGAAGGCTACATCCAGGAGCGCA
CCATCTTCTTCAAGGACGACGGCAACTACAAGACCCGCGCCGAGGTGAAGTTCGAGGGCGACACCCTGGT
GAACCGCATCGAGCTGAAGGGCATCGACTTCAAGGAGGACGGCAACATCCTGGGGCACAAGCTGGAGTAC
AACTAG
