>Addgene plasmid #40314 | ElectricPk | addgene partial sequence | sequence record 53811 | CMV-F 5'-CGCAAATGGGCGGTAGGCGTG-3'
GAGAACCCACTGCTTACTGGCTTATCGAAATTAATACGACTCACTATAGGGAGACCCAAGCTGGCTAGCG
TTTCCATGGAGGGATTCGACGGTTCAGATTTTAGTCCTCCAGCTGATTTAGTTGGCGTTGACGGTGCAGT
CATGCGGAACGTCGTTGACGTCACGATAAATGGTGACGTCACTGCTCCGCCGAAAGCTGCGCCAAGAAAA
AGTGAATCGGTAAAGAAAGTTCATTGGAATGATGTAGACCAAGGACCGAGTGAAAAACCAGAGACAAGAC
AGGAGGAACGAATAGATATACCCGAGATTTCAGGTCTATGGTGGGGCGAGAATGAACATGGAGTGGACGA
TGGGAGAATGGAGATACCTACTACTGGTGTAGGTCGCGTCCAGTTTCGTGTCCGAGCAGTGATTGATCAT
CTAGGGATGCGAGTCTTTGGAGTCTTCCTAATTTTCTTGGACATCATCCTCATGATCATTGATCTCAGTC
TTCCAGGAAAAAGTGAATCTTCACAATCCTTTTATGACGGGATGGCTTTGGCTCTTTCTTGTTATTTCAT
GCTGGATTTAGGATTAAGGATATTTGCCTACGGGCCCAAGAATTTCTTCACCAACCCCTGGGAGGTTGCT
GATGGTTTGATTATCGTTGTCACATTCGTCGTCACGATATTTTACACTGTGTTAGATGAATACGTGCAAG
AAACAGGAGCCGATTGTTTGGGGCAGTTGGTTGTGTTGGCCCGTTTGCTGCGTGTGGTTCGATTAGCAAG
AATATTTT
