>Addgene plasmid #40314 | ElectricPk | addgene partial sequence | sequence record 53878 | BGH-rev 5'-TAGAAGGCACAGTCGAGG-3'
CCAGGATGTTGCCGTCCTCCTTGAAGTCGATGCCCTTCAGCTCGATGCGGTTCACCAGGGTGTCGCCCTC
GAACTTCACCTCGGCGCGGGTCTTGTAGTTGCCGTCGTCCTTGAAGAAGATGGTGCGCTCCTGGATGTAG
CCTTCGGGCATGGCGGACTTGAAGAAGTCGTGCTGCTTCATGTGGTCGGGGTAGCGGCTGAAGCACTGCA
CGCCGTAGGTCAGGGTGGTCACGAGGGTGGGCCAGGGCACGGGCAGCTTGCCGGTGGTGCAGATGAACTT
CAGGGTCAGCTTGCCGTAGGTGGCATCGCCCTCACCCTCGCCGGACACGCTGAACTTGTGGCCGTTTACG
TCGCCGTCCAGCTCGACCAGGATGGGCACCACCCCGGTGAACAGCTCCTCGCCCTTGCTCACCATGCTCC
CTCCGGTACCGCCCTTGTACAGCTCGTCCATGCCGAGAGTGATCCCGGCGGCGGTCACGAACTCCAGCAG
GACCATGTGATCGCGCTTCTCGTTGGGGTCTTTCGAAAGTTTGGACTGCACGCTCAGGTAGTGGTTGTCG
GGCAGCAGCACGGGGCCGTCGCCGATGGGGGTGTTCTGCTGGTAGTGGTAGGCGAGCTGCACGCCGCCGT
CCTCGATGTTGTGGCGGATCTTGAAGTTCGCCTTGATGCCGTTCTTCTGCTTGTCGGCCTTGATATAGAC
GTTATGACTTTTAATCACACTCATTGAAGCCTTCATTTGTTGGTGGGAATAAAATATTCTTGCTAATCGA
ACCACACGCAGCAAACGGGCCAACACAACCAACTGCCCCAAACAATCGGCTCCTGTTTCTTGCACGTATT
CATCTAACACAGTGTAAAATATCGTGACGACGAATGTGACAACGATAATCAAACCATCAGCAACCTCCCA
GGGGTTGGTGAA
